>Addgene plasmid #109054 | pXR004: CasRx pre-gRNA cloning backbone | addgene full sequence | sequence record 354498 | Addgene NGS Result
TCTTCGAGAAGACCTCAAGTAAACCCCTACCAACTGGTCGGGGTTTGAAACTTTTTTTGAATTCTGATGC
GGTATTTTCTCCTTACGCATCTGTGCGGTATTTCACACCGCATA
[95 nt withheld, positions 115-209]
T
[46 nt withheld, positions 211-256]
C
[141 nt withheld, positions 258-398]
CCTTTGACGTTGGAGTCCACGTTCTTT
[37 nt withheld, positions 426-462]
ACTCTATCTCGGGCTATTCTTTTGATTTATAAGGGATTTTGCCGATTTCGGTCTATTGGTTAAAAAATGA
GCTGATTTAACAAAAATTTAACGCGAATTTTAACAAAATATTAACGTTTACAATTTTATGGTGCACTCTC
AGTACAATCTGCTCTGATGCCGCATAGTTAAGCCAGCCCCGACACCCGCCAACACCCGCTGACGCGCCCT
GACGGGCTTGTCTGCTCCCGGCATCCGCTTACAGACAAGCTGTGACCGTCTCCGGGAGCTGCATGTGTCA
GAGGTTTTCACCGTCATCACCGAAACGCGCGAGACGAAAGGGCCTCGTGATACGCCTATTTTTATAGGTT
AATGTCATGATAATAATGGTTTCTTAGACGTCAGGTGGCACTTTTCGGGGAAATGTGCGCGGAACCCCTA
TTTGTTTATTTTTCTAAATACATTCAAATATGTATCCGCTCATGAGACAATAACCCTGATAAATGCTTCA
ATAATATTGAAAAAGGAAGAGTATGAGTATTCAACATTTCCGTGTCGCCCTTATTCCCTTTTTTGCGGCA
TTTTGCCTTCCTGTTTTTGCTCACCCAGAAACGCTGGTGAAAGTAAAAGATGCTGAAGATCAGTTGGGTG
CACGAGTGGGTTACATCGAACTGGATCTCAACAGCGGTAAGATCCTTGAGAGTTTTCGCCCCGAAGAACG
TTTTCCAATGATGAGCACTTTTAAAGTTCTGCTATGTGGCGCGGTATTATCCCGTATTGACGCCGGGCAA
GAGCAACTCGGTCGCCGCATACACTATTCTCAGAATGACTTGGTTGAGTACTCACCAGTCACAGAAAAGC
ATCTTACGGATGGCATGACAGTAAGAGAATTATGCAGTGCTGCCATAACCATGAGTGATAACACTGCGGC
CAACTTACTTCTGACAACGATCGGAGGACCGAAGGAGCTAACCGCTTTTTTGCACAACATGGGGGATCAT
GTAACTCGCCTTGATCGTTGGGAACCGGAGCTGAATGAAGCCATACCAAACGACGAGCGTGACACCACGA
TGCCTGTAGCAATGGCAACAACGTTGCGCAAACTATTAACTGGCGAACTACTTACTCTAGCTTCCCGGCA
ACAATTAATAGACTGGATGGAGGCGGATAAAGTTGCAGGACCACTTCTGCGCTCGGCCCTTCCGGCTGGC
TGGTTTATTGCTGATAAATCTGGAGCCGGTGAGCGTGGAAGCCGCGGTATCATTGCAGCACTGGGGCCAG
ATGGTAAGCCCTCCCGTATCGTAGTTATCTACACGACGGGGAGTCAGGCAACTATGGATGAACGAAATAG
ACAGATCGCTGAGATAGGTGCCTCACTGATTAAGCATTGGTAACTGTCAGACCAAGTTTACTCATATATA
CTTTAGATTGATTTAAAACTTCATTTTTAATTTAAAAGGATCTAGGTGAAGATCCTTTTTGATAATCTCA
TGACCAAAATCCCTTAACGTGAGTTTTCGTTCCACTGAGCGTCAGACCCCGTAGAAAAGATCAAAGGATC
TTCTTGAGATCCTTTTTTTCTGCGCGTAATCTGCTGCTTGCAAACAAAAAAACCACCGCTACCAGCGGTG
GTTTGTTTGCCGGATCAAGAGCTACCAACTCTTTTTCCGAAGGTAACTGGCTTCAGCAGAGCGCAGATAC
CAAATACTGTTCTTCTAGTGTAGCCGTAGTTAGGCCACCACTTCAAGAACTCTGTAGCACCGCCTACATA
CCTCGCTCTGCTAATCCTGTTACCAGTGGCTGCTGCCAGTGGCGATAAGTCGTGTCTTACCGGGTTGGAC
TCAAGACGATAGTTACCGGATAAGGCGCAGCGGTCGGGCTGAACGGGGGGTTCGTGCACACAGCCCAGCT
TGGAGCGAACGACCTACACCGAACTGAGATACCTACAGCGTGAGCTATGAGAAAGCGCCACGCTTCCCGA
AGGGAGAAAGGCGGACAGGTATCCGGTAAGCGGCAGGGTCGGAACAGGAGAGCGCACGAGGGAGCTTCCA
GGGGGAAACGCCTGGTATCTTTATAGTCCTGTCGGGTTTCGCCACCTCTGACTTGAGCGTCGATTTTTGT
GATGCTCGTCAGGGGGGCGGAGCCTATGGAAAAACGCCAGCAACGCGGCCTTTTTACGGTTCCTGGCCTT
TTGCTGGCCTTTTGCTCAGCTAGCGAGGGCCTATTTCCCATGATTCCTTCATATTTGCATATACGATACA
AGGCTGTTAGAGAGATAATTGGAATTAATTTGACTGTAAACACAAAGATATTAGTACAAAATACGTGACG
TAGAAAGTAATAATTTCTTGGGTAGTTTGCAGTTTTAAAATTATGTTTTAAAATGGACTATCATATGCTT
ACCGTAACTTGAAAGTATTTCGATTTCTTGGCTTTATATATCTTGTGGAAAGGACGAAACACCGCAAGTA
AACCCCTACCAACTGGTCGGGGTTTGAAACGGG
Features (pLannotate 1.2.2; 10 found; start..end, strand, type, name):
     16..51      +  misc_RNA       RfxCas13d DR36: 36-base direct repeat for an RfxCas13d pre-gRNA (Konermann et al., 2018)
     64..114     -  misc_feature   bom (fragment): basis of mobility region from pBR322
    133..588     +  rep_origin     f1 ori (sequence partly withheld): f1 bacteriophage origin of replication; arrow indicates direction of (+) strand synthesis
    589..638     -  misc_feature   bom (fragment): basis of mobility region from pBR322
    740..775     -  CDS            rop (fragment): Rop protein, which maintains plasmids at low copy number; rop
    870..974     +  promoter       AmpR promoter: bla
    975..1835    +  CDS            AmpR: β-lactamase; bla; confers resistance to ampicillin, carbenicillin, and related antibiotics
   2006..2594    +  rep_origin     ori: high-copy-number ColE1/pMB1/pBR322/pUC origin of replication
   2657..2897    +  promoter       U6 promoter: RNA polymerase III promoter for human U6 snRNA
   2907..2942    +  misc_RNA       RfxCas13d DR36: 36-base direct repeat for an RfxCas13d pre-gRNA (Konermann et al., 2018)
