[The description below was written by a language model from this plasmid's Addgene catalogue record and pLannotate feature annotations shown in this document.]
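Description:
pXR004 is an empty cloning backbone for expressing CasRx (RfxCas13d) guide RNAs in mammalian cells, built by inserting a guide RNA expression cassette into a pUC19-derived plasmid. It is a small, high-copy plasmid of about 2.9 kb, propagated in E. coli through the ColE1/pUC origin and selected with ampicillin via the β-lactamase gene under its native promoter. The annotation also detects an f1 phage origin, along with short fragments matching the pBR322 bom region and rop. These are too small to be functional and appear to be backbone remnants. There is no mammalian selection marker or reporter in the feature table, so the plasmid is suited to transient delivery alongside a separate CasRx effector construct.

The payload is a human U6 promoter, an RNA polymerase III promoter commonly used for small RNA expression. It is followed immediately by a full-length 36-base RfxCas13d direct repeat. A second identical direct repeat lies just across the numbering origin of the circular map, so the two repeats sit close together and flank the guide cloning site. According to the record, BbsI sites between the repeats allow a spacer to be inserted, although these sites are not individually annotated in the feature table. The resulting transcript has a repeat–spacer–repeat arrangement that mimics an unprocessed CRISPR array, a pre-gRNA. This arrangement relies on the intrinsic ability of Cas13d to process its own guides into the mature form. The construct is typically used to clone custom spacers for CasRx-mediated RNA targeting, such as transcript knockdown, in mammalian cells.
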