Addgene plasmid #109054: pXR004: CasRx pre-gRNA cloning backbone
Purpose: (Empty Backbone) hU6-driven expression of guide RNAs compatible with CasRx. Contains BbsI sites for guide cloning flanked by 5' and 3' full-length DRs
Depositing lab: Patrick Hsu. Depositing organization: Salk Institute for Biological Studies. Publication: Transcriptome Engineering with RNA-Targeting Type VI-D CRISPR Effectors. Konermann S, Lotfy P, Brideau NJ, Oki J, Shokhirev MN, Hsu PD. Cell. 2018 Mar 8. pii: S0092-8674(18)30207-1. doi: 10.1016/j.cell.2018.02.033. PubMed 29551272.
Backbone
  Vector backbone: pUC19
  Backbone size (bp): 2686
  Modifications to backbone: inserted gRNA expression cassette
  Vector type: Mammalian Expression, CRISPR
  Promoter: hU6
Growth in bacteria
  Bacterial resistance: Ampicillin, 100 μg/mL
  Growth temperature: 37°C
  Growth strain: NEB Stable
  Copy number: High Copy
Terms and licenses: Academic/Nonprofit Terms; Industry Terms: Not Available to Industry
How to cite: pXR004: CasRx pre-gRNA cloning backbone was a gift from Patrick Hsu (Addgene plasmid # 109054 ; http://n2t.net/addgene:109054 ; RRID:Addgene_109054)
